Addgene plasmid #18583: T4 Lysozyme V131S
Depositing lab: Brian Matthews. Depositing organization: University of Oregon.
Backbone
  Vector backbone: pHS1403
  Backbone size w/o insert (bp): 5000
  Vector type: Bacterial Expression
Growth in bacteria
  Bacterial resistance: Ampicillin, 100 μg/mL
  Growth temperature: 37°C
  Growth strain: DH5alpha
  Copy number: High Copy
Gene/Insert
  Gene/Insert name: T4 Lysozyme (alt name: 1131s)
  Species: Bacteriophage T4
  Insert size (bp): 600
  Mutation: V131S
  GenBank ID: NP_049736
  Entrez Gene: e (a.k.a. T4p123)
  Cloning method: Restriction Enzyme; 5′ cloning site BamHI (not destroyed); 3′ cloning site HindIII (not destroyed)
  Sequencing primers: 5′ na; 3′ GGCGTATCACGAGGCCC
Terms and licenses: Academic/Nonprofit Terms; Industry Terms: Not Available to Industry
Depositor comments: The BamHI site is 27 bp from the ATG and the HindIII site is 115 bp from the stop.
How to cite: T4 Lysozyme V131S was a gift from Brian Matthews (Addgene plasmid # 18583 ; http://n2t.net/addgene:18583 ; RRID:Addgene_18583)
