[The description below was written by a language model from this plasmid's Addgene catalogue record.]
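Description:
T4 Lysozyme V131S is a bacterial expression plasmid built on the pHS1403 backbone (about 5 kb without insert) that carries a point-mutant version of the bacteriophage T4 lysozyme gene (gene e). It is maintained in E. coli as a high-copy plasmid under ampicillin selection. The record does not name the origin of replication, the promoter driving expression, or any other regulatory elements of pHS1403, and no feature table is available to fill in those details.

The insert is roughly 600 bp and encodes T4 lysozyme with a single amino-acid substitution, valine 131 to serine. It was cloned by restriction digestion between a 5′ BamHI site and a 3′ HindIII site, both of which remain intact, so the fragment can be excised or transferred to another vector. According to the depositor's notes, the BamHI site lies 27 bp from the start codon and the HindIII site 115 bp from the stop codon, meaning the cloned fragment includes short flanking untranslated regions in addition to the coding sequence. No epitope or purification tags, fusion partners or reporters are listed.

T4 lysozyme is a widely used model protein for examining how individual residue changes affect protein folding, stability and structure. A single-site variant such as V131S fits that kind of work, serving as a source of recombinant mutant protein produced in bacteria. However, the record itself does not state a specific intended use beyond bacterial expression. Distribution is limited to academic and nonprofit users.
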