>Addgene plasmid #18583 | T4 Lysozyme V131S | addgene partial sequence | sequence record 24369 | 3primeUP
GCTACTGAAAAAGCCCGCTCATTAGGCGGGCTCAGATCTGCTCATGTTTGACAGCTTATCATCGATAAGC
TTCGGCAATAAATTCTTGATATGTTTTCATATGTTTCCTTTAAATATTTTAATTAGTAATTGTCTATTCA
AGTAATTGTGAATATACTATCACAATTCCAAGAGAAAGTAAACAGCTTTATAGATTTTTATACGCGTCCC
AAGTGCCAGTTCTAAACGTTGTAATGACTCGTTTTGCGCGATTAGGTGTTTGATTATACCATCTACTTTT
AGCTAAGTTGCTTGCTGCTTCATCCCAGCGTTTTTGTTGAAGCATACGTAAAGAGTTAGTAAATCCTGCC
ACACCGGTTTCTCCCATTTGGAAAACCATATTAATCAATGCACAGCGACGAACCGCATCAAGAGAATCAT
AAACCGGTTTTAATTTAGCATTTCTCAGAATTCCGCGAACAGCAGCATCAACATCCTGATTAAAGAGTTT
TTCAGCCTCATCTTTTGTAATTACACCATTGCAATTACGCCCAATAGCTTTATCTAATTCAGATTTAGCA
GCATTAAGTGATGGACTTTTTGTAAGCAAATGACCGATGCCAATAGTGTAATAGCCTTCTGTGTCTTTAT
AGATTTTAAGTCTAAGACCTTCATCTATACGTAACATTTCAAATATATTCATAATACCTCCTAAGCATCG
ATGGATCCTGTTTCCTGTGTGAAATTGTTATCCGCTCACAATTCCACACATTATACGAGCCGATGATTAA
TGTCANCAGGGGGATGGGGAGTAAGCTGATCCTGTTCCNGGTGAATG
